Addgene plasmid #143751: TFORF1062
Purpose: Lentiviral vector for overexpressing transcription factor ORFs with unique 24-bp barcodes. Barcodes facilitate identification of transcription factors in pooled screens.
Depositing lab: Feng Zhang. Depositing organization: Broad Institute. Publication: A transcription factor atlas of directed differentiation. Joung J, Ma S, Tay T, Geiger-Schuller KR, Kirchgatterer PC, Verdine VK, Guo B, Arias-Garcia MA, Allen WE, Singh A, Kuksenko O, Abudayyeh OO, Gootenberg JS, Fu Z, Macrae RK, Buenrostro JD, Regev A, Zhang F. Cell. 2023 Jan 5;186(1):209-229.e26. doi: 10.1016/j.cell.2022.11.026. PubMed 36608654.
Backbone
  Vector backbone: pLX_TRC317
  Backbone manufacturer: Broad Institute Genetic Perturbation Platform
  Backbone size w/o insert (bp): 8264
  Vector type: Mammalian Expression, Lentiviral
  Selectable markers: Puromycin
Growth in bacteria
  Bacterial resistance: Ampicillin, 100 μg/mL
  Growth temperature: 37°C
  Growth strain: NEB Stable
  Copy number: High Copy
Gene/Insert
  Gene/Insert name: NFATC1
  Species: H. sapiens (human)
  Insert size (bp): 2933
  Entrez Gene: NFATC1 (a.k.a. NF-ATC, NF-ATc1.2, NFAT2, NFATc)
  Promoter: EF1a
  Cloning method: Unknown
  Sequencing primers: 5′ GGGTGGAGACTGAAGTTAGGCCAG; 3′ CACATAGCGTAAAAGGAGCAACATAG
Terms and licenses: Academic/Nonprofit Terms; Industry Terms: Not Available to Industry
Depositor comments: NM_001278669,ENST00000427363 . The transcription factor ORF portion of this plasmid was synthesized by Genewiz. Please test multiple small colonies in case of plasmid recombination. To make this collection available in a timely manner, a portion of this collection was not fully sequenced by Addgene. If an Addgene verified full plasmid sequence is not available, please contact us prior to placing an order to request the full sequence.
How to cite: TFORF1062 was a gift from Feng Zhang (Addgene plasmid # 143751 ; http://n2t.net/addgene:143751 ; RRID:Addgene_143751)
