[The description below was written by a language model from this plasmid's Addgene catalogue record and pLannotate feature annotations shown in this document.]
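Description:
TFORF1062 is a lentiviral mammalian expression plasmid built on the pLX_TRC317 backbone. It carries the human transcription factor NFATC1 (also called NFAT2) as one member of a barcoded transcription factor ORF collection. In bacteria it is maintained through a high-copy ColE1/pUC-type origin and selected with ampicillin via the β-lactamase gene. An f1 origin and remnants of a lac/lacZα cloning region flanked by T7 and T3 promoters are also present in the backbone. The depositor notes that the plasmid can recombine, which is a common issue with LTR-containing vectors.

The viral portion has a third-generation, self-inactivating layout. An RSV promoter drives a truncated HIV-1 5' LTR, followed by the Ψ packaging signal with a gag fragment, the Rev response element and a cPPT/CTS. The genome ends in a ΔU3 3' LTR with an SV40 polyadenylation signal downstream.

Two expression units sit inside the transfer region. An SV40 early promoter drives puromycin N-acetyltransferase for selection of transduced cells. A full-length EF-1α promoter drives the synthesized NFATC1 ORF, annotated at roughly 2.8 kb within the 2,933 bp insert. A WPRE follows the ORF to enhance transcript stability and expression.

The record states that each construct in the collection carries a unique 24-bp barcode, although the barcode is not annotated as a feature. A short U6 promoter fragment lies between the ORF and the WPRE, and its role is not stated. The barcode allows the overexpressed factor to be identified by sequencing. This makes the vector suited to pooled overexpression screens, such as those probing directed differentiation, as well as to individual constitutive NFATC1 overexpression.
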