Features (pLannotate 1.2.2; 31 found; start..end, strand, type, name):
      5..231     +  promoter       RSV promoter: Rous sarcoma virus enhancer/promoter
    232..412     +  LTR            5' LTR (truncated): truncated 5' long terminal repeat (LTR) from HIV-1
    459..584     +  misc_feature   HIV-1 Ψ: packaging signal of human immunodeficiency virus type 1
    568..931     +  CDS            HIV-1 gag (fragment): gag protein from human immunodeficiency virus 1; gag
   1077..1310    +  misc_feature   RRE: The Rev response element (RRE) of HIV-1 allows for Rev-dependent mRNA export from the nucleus to the cytoplasm.
   1687..1713    +  CDS            Rev (fragment): human immunodeficiency virus 1 (HIV-1) Rev protein; rev; enhances nuclear export of unspliced and incompletely spliced viral mRNAs
   1720..1743    +  promoter       SV40 promoter (fragment): SV40 early promoter
   1744..1815    +  promoter       SV40 promoter (fragment): SV40 enhancer and early promoter
   1839..1974    +  rep_origin     SV40 ori: SV40 origin of replication
   2020..2616    +  CDS            PuroR (fragment): puromycin N-acetyltransferase; pac from Streptomyces; confers resistance to puromycin
   2665..2782    +  misc_feature   cPPT/CTS: central polypurine tract and central termination sequence of HIV-1
   2847..2913    +  CDS            small t antigen (fragment): SV40 (simian virus 40) small t antigen
   2920..4098    +  promoter       EF-1α promoter: strong constitutive promoter for human elongation factor EF-1α
   4115..6943    +  CDS            NFATC1: NFAC1_HUMAN - Also known as NFAT2, NFATC. Experimental evidence at protein level: Swiss-Prot protein existence level 1. Plays a role in the inducible expression of cytokine genes in T-cells, especially in the induction of the IL-2 or IL-4 gene transcription. Also controls gene expression in embryonic cardiac cells. Could regulate not only the activation and proliferation but also the differentiation and programmed death of T-lymphocytes as well as lymphoid and non-lymphoid cells (PubMed:10358178). Required for osteoclastogenesis and regulates many genes important for osteoclast differentiation
   6959..7012    +  promoter       U6 promoter (fragment): RNA polymerase III promoter for human U6 snRNA
   7054..7642    +  misc_feature   WPRE: woodchuck hepatitis virus posttranscriptional regulatory element
   7693..7712    +  misc_feature   cPPT/CTS (fragment): central polypurine tract and central termination sequence of HIV-1
   7714..7947    +  LTR            3' LTR (ΔU3): self-inactivating 3' long terminal repeat (LTR) from HIV-1
   8025..8146    +  polyA_signal   SV40 poly(A) signal: SV40 polyadenylation signal
   8186..8321    +  rep_origin     SV40 ori: SV40 origin of replication
   8342..8360    -  promoter       T7 promoter: promoter for bacteriophage T7 RNA polymerase
   8368..8523    +  CDS            lacZα (fragment): LacZα fragment of β-galactosidase; lacZ fragment
   8528..8956    +  rep_origin     f1 ori (sequence partly withheld): f1 bacteriophage origin of replication; arrow indicates direction of (+) strand synthesis
   9009..9113    +  promoter       AmpR promoter: bla
   9114..9974    +  CDS            AmpR: β-lactamase; bla; confers resistance to ampicillin, carbenicillin, and related antibiotics
  10145..10733   +  rep_origin     ori: high-copy-number ColE1/pMB1/pBR322/pUC origin of replication
  10916..11008   +  CDS            lacI (fragment): lac repressor; lacI; The lac repressor binds to the lac operator to inhibit transcription in E. coli. This inhibition can be relieved by adding lactose or isopropyl-β-D-thiogalactopyranoside (IPTG).
  11021..11042   +  protein_bind   CAP binding site: CAP binding activates transcription in the presence of cAMP. E. coli catabolite activator protein
  11057..11087   +  promoter       lac promoter: promoter for the E. coli lac operon
  11091..11113   +  protein_bind   lac operator (fragment): The lac repressor binds to the lac operator to inhibit transcription in E. coli. This inhibition can be relieved by adding lactose or isopropyl-β-D-thiogalactopyranoside (IPTG). lac repressor encoded by lacI
  11156..11174   +  promoter       T3 promoter: promoter for bacteriophage T3 RNA polymerase
>Addgene plasmid #143751 | TFORF1062 | addgene full sequence | sequence record 407851 | Addgene NGS Result
TTAATGTAGTCTTATGCAATACTCTTGTAGTCTTGCAACATGGTAACGATGAGTTAGCAACATGCCTTAC
AAGGAGAGAAAAAGCACCGTGCATGCCGATTGGTGGAAGTAAGGTGGTACGATCGTGCCTTATTAGGAAG
GCAACAGACGGGTCTGACATGGATTGGACGAACCACTGAATTGCCGCATTGCAGAGATATTGTATTTAAG
TGCCTAGCTCGATACATAAACGGGTCTCTCTGGTTAGACCAGATCTGAGCCTGGGAGCTCTCTGGCTAAC
TAGGGAACCCACTGCTTAAGCCTCAATAAAGCTTGCCTTGAGTGCTTCAAGTAGTGTGTGCCCGTCTGTT
GTGTGACTCTGGTAACTAGAGATCCCTCAGACCCTTTTAGTCAGTGTGGAAAATCTCTAGCAGTGGCGCC
CGAACAGGGACTTGAAAGCGAAAGGGAAACCAGAGGAGCTCTCTCGACGCAGGACTCGGCTTGCTGAAGC
GCGCACGGCAAGAGGCGAGGGGCGGCGACTGGTGAGTACGCCAAAAATTTTGACTAGCGGAGGCTAGAAG
GAGAGAGATGGGTGCGAGAGCGTCAGTATTAAGCGGGGGAGAATTAGATCGCGATGGGAAAAAATTCGGT
TAAGGCCAGGGGGAAAGAAAAAATATAAATTAAAACATATAGTATGGGCAAGCAGGGAGCTAGAACGATT
CGCAGTTAATCCTGGCCTGTTAGAAACATCAGAAGGCTGTAGACAAATACTGGGACAGCTACAACCATCC
CTTCAGACAGGATCAGAAGAACTTAGATCATTATATAATACAGTAGCAACCCTCTATTGTGTGCATCAAA
GGATAGAGATAAAAGACACCAAGGAAGCTTTAGACAAGATAGAGGAAGAGCAAAACAAAAGTAAGACCAC
CGCACAGCAAGCGGCCGCTGATCTTCAGACCTGGAGGAGGAGATATGAGGGACAATTGGAGAAGTGAATT
ATATAAATATAAAGTAGTAAAAATTGAACCATTAGGAGTAGCACCCACCAAGGCAAAGAGAAGAGTGGTG
CAGAGAGAAAAAAGAGCAGTGGGAATAGGAGCTTTGTTCCTTGGGTTCTTGGGAGCAGCAGGAAGCACTA
TGGGCGCAGCGTCAATGACGCTGACGGTACAGGCCAGACAATTATTGTCTGGTATAGTGCAGCAGCAGAA
CAATTTGCTGAGGGCTATTGAGGCGCAACAGCATCTGTTGCAACTCACAGTCTGGGGCATCAAGCAGCTC
CAGGCAAGAATCCTGGCTGTGGAAAGATACCTAAAGGATCAACAGCTCCTGGGGATTTGGGGTTGCTCTG
GAAAACTCATTTGCACCACTGCTGTGCCTTGGAATGCTAGTTGGAGTAATAAATCTCTGGAACAGATTTG
GAATCACACGACCTGGATGGAGTGGGACAGAGAAATTAACAATTACACAAGCTTAATACACTCCTTAATT
GAAGAATCGCAAAACCAGCAAGAAAAGAATGAACAAGAATTATTGGAATTAGATAAATGGGCAAGTTTGT
GGAATTGGTTTAACATAACAAATTGGCTGTGGTATATAAAATTATTCATAATGATAGTAGGAGGCTTGGT
AGGTTTAAGAATAGTTTTTGCTGTACTTTCTATAGTGAATAGAGTTAGGCAGGGATATTCACCATTATCG
TTTCAGACCCACCTCCCAACCCCGAGGGGACCCATGCATTGCATCTCAATTAGTCAGCAACCAGGTGTGG
AAAGTCCCCAGGCTCCCCAGCAGGCAGAAGTATGCAAAGCATGCGTCTCAATTAGTCAGCAACCATAGTC
CCGCCCCTAACTCCGCCCATCCCGCCCCTAACTCCGCCCAGTTCCGCCCATTCTCCGCCCCATGGCTGAC
TAATTTTTTTTATTTATGCAGAGGCCGAGGCCGCCTCGGCCTCTGAGCTATTCCAGAAGTAGTGAGGAGG
CTTTTTTGGAGGCCTAGGCTTTTGCAAAAAGCTTTCTAGAGGTACCACCGGAGCTTACCATGACCGAGTA
CAAGCCCACGGTGCGCCTCGCCACCCGCGACGACGTCCCCAGGGCCGTACGCACCCTCGCCGCCGCGTTC
GCCGACTACCCCGCCACGCGCCACACCGTCGATCCGGACCGCCACATCGAGCGGGTCACCGAGCTGCAAG
AACTCTTCCTCACGCGCGTCGGGCTCGACATCGGCAAGGTGTGGGTCGCGGACGACGGCGCCGCCGTGGC
GGTCTGGACCACGCCGGAGAGCGTCGAAGCGGGGGCGGTGTTCGCCGAGATCGGCCCGCGCATGGCCGAG
TTGAGCGGTTCCCGGCTGGCCGCGCAGCAACAGATGGAAGGCCTCCTGGCGCCGCACCGGCCCAAGGAGC
CCGCGTGGTTCCTGGCCACCGTCGGCGTCTCGCCCGACCACCAGGGCAAGGGTCTGGGCAGCGCCGTCGT
GCTCCCCGGAGTGGAGGCGGCCGAGCGCGCCGGGGTGCCCGCCTTCCTGGAGACCTCCGCGCCCCGCAAC
CTCCCCTTCTACGAGCGGCTCGGCTTCACCGTCACCGCCGACGTCGAGGTGCCCGAAGGACCGCGCACCT
GGTGCATGACCCGCAAGCCCGGTGCCAGTTAACGAATTCTAGATCTTGAGACAAATGGCAGTATTCATCC
ACAATTTTAAAAGAAAAGGGGGGATTGGGGGGTACAGTGCAGGGGAAAGAATAGTAGACATAATAGCAAC
AGACATACAAACTAAAGAATTACAAAAACAAATTACAAAAATTCAAAATTTTCGGGTTTATTACAGGGAC
AGCAGAGATCCACTTTGGCGCCGGCTCGAGGCCTGCAGGTGCAAAGATGGATAAAGTTTTAAACAGAGAG
GAATCTTTGCAGCTAATGGACCTTCTAGGTCTTGAAAGGAGTGGGAATTGGCTCCGGTGCCCGTCAGTGG
GCAGAGCGCACATCGCCCACAGTCCCCGAGAAGTTGGGGGGAGGGGTCGGCAATTGAACCGGTGCCTAGA
GAAGGTGGCGCGGGGTAAACTGGGAAAGTGATGTCGTGTACTGGCTCCGCCTTTTTCCCGAGGGTGGGGG
AGAACCGTATATAAGTGCAGTAGTCGCCGTGAACGTTCTTTTTCGCAACGGGTTTGCCGCCAGAACACAG
GTAAGTGCCGTGTGTGGTTCCCGCGGGCCTGGCCTCTTTACGGGTTATGGCCCTTGCGTGCCTTGAATTA
CTTCCACCTGGCTGCAGTACGTGATTCTTGATCCCGAGCTTCGGGTTGGAAGTGGGTGGGAGAGTTCGAG
GCCTTGCGCTTAAGGAGCCCCTTCGCCTCGTGCTTGAGTTGAGGCCTGGCCTGGGCGCTGGGGCCGCCGC
GTGCGAATCTGGTGGCACCTTCGCGCCTGTCTCGCTGCTTTCGATAAGTCTCTAGCCATTTAAAATTTTT
GATGACCTGCTGCGACGCTTTTTTTCTGGCAAGATAGTCTTGTAAATGCGGGCCAAGATCTGCACACTGG
TATTTCGGTTTTTGGGGCCGCGGGCGGCGACGGGGCCCGTGCGTCCCAGCGCACATGTTCGGCGAGGCGG
GGCCTGCGAGCGCGGCCACCGAGAATCGGACGGGGGTAGTCTCAAGCTGGCCGGCCTGCTCTGGTGCCTG
GCCTCGCGCCGCCGTGTATCGCCCCGCCCTGGGCGGCAAGGCTGGCCCGGTCGGCACCAGTTGCGTGAGC
GGAAAGATGGCCGCTTCCCGGCCCTGCTGCAGGGAGCTCAAAATGGAGGACGCGGCGCTCGGGAGAGCGG
GCGGGTGAGTCACCCACACAAAGGAAAAGGGCCTTTCCGTCCTCAGCCGTCGCTTCATGTGACTCCACGG
AGTACCGGGCGCCGTCCAGGCACCTCGATTAGTTCTCGAGCTTTTGGAGTACGTCGTCTTTAGGTTGGGG
GGAGGGGTTTTATGCGATGGAGTTTCCCCACACTGAGTGGGTGGAGACTGAAGTTAGGCCAGCTTGGCAC
TTGATGTAATTCTCCTTGGAATTTGCCCTTTTTGAGTTTGGATCTTGGTTCATTCTCAAGCCTCAGACAG
TGGTTCAAAGTTTTTTTCTTCCATTTCAGGTGTCGTGAGGCTAGCACCGCCACCATGCCAAGCACCAGCT
TTCCAGTCCCTTCCAAGTTTCCACTTGGCCCTGCGGCTGCGGTCTTCGGGAGAGGAGAAACTTTGGGGCC
CGCGCCGCGCGCCGGCGGCACCATGAAGTCAGCGGAGGAAGAACACTATGGCTATGCATCCTCCAACGTC
AGCCCCGCCCTGCCGCTCCCCACGGCGCACTCCACCCTGCCGGCCCCGTGCCACAACCTTCAGACCTCCA
CACCGGGCATCATCCCGCCGGCGGATCACCCCTCGGGGTACGGAGCAGCTTTGGACGGTGGGCCCGCGGG
CTACTTCCTCTCCTCCGGCCACACCAGGCCTGATGGGGCCCCTGCCCTGGAGAGTCCTCGCATCGAGATA
ACCTCGTGCTTGGGCCTGTACCACAACAATAACCAGTTTTTCCACGATGTGGAGGTGGAAGACGTCCTCC
CTAGCTCCAAACGGTCCCCCTCCACGGCCACGCTGAGTCTGCCCAGCCTGGAGGCCTACAGAGACCCCTC
GTGCCTGAGCCCGGCCAGCAGCCTGTCCTCCCGGAGCTGCAACTCAGAGGCCTCCTCCTACGAGTCCAAC
TACTCGTACCCGTACGCGTCCCCCCAGACGTCGCCATGGCAGTCTCCCTGCGTGTCTCCCAAGACCACGG
ACCCCGAGGAGGGCTTTCCCCGCGGGCTGGGGGCCTGCACACTGCTGGGTTCCCCGCGGCACTCCCCCTC
CACCTCGCCCCGCGCCAGCGTCACTGAGGAGAGCTGGCTGGGTGCCCGCTCCTCCAGACCCGCGTCCCCT
TGCAACAAGAGGAAGTACAGCCTCAACGGCCGGCAGCCGCCCTACTCACCCCACCACTCGCCCACGCCGT
CCCCGCACGGCTCCCCGCGGGTCAGCGTGACCGACGACTCGTGGTTGGGCAACACCACCCAGTACACCAG
CTCGGCCATCGTGGCCGCCATCAACGCGCTGACCACCGACAGCAGCCTGGACCTGGGAGATGGCGTCCCT
GTCAAGTCCCGCAAGACCACCCTGGAGCAGCCGCCCTCAGTGGCGCTCAAGGTGGAGCCCGTCGGGGAGG
ACCTGGGCAGCCCCCCGCCCCCGGCCGACTTCGCGCCCGAAGACTACTCCTCTTTCCAGCACATCAGGAA
GGGCGGCTTCTGCGACCAGTACCTGGCGGTGCCGCAGCACCCCTACCAGTGGGCGAAGCCCAAGCCCCTG
TCCCCTACGTCCTACATGAGCCCGACCCTGCCCGCCCTGGACTGGCAGCTGCCGTCCCACTCAGGCCCGT
ATGAGCTTCGGATTGAGGTGCAGCCCAAGTCCCACCACCGAGCCCACTACGAGACGGAGGGCAGCCGGGG
GGCCGTGAAGGCGTCGGCCGGAGGACACCCCATCGTGCAGCTGCATGGCTACTTGGAGAATGAGCCGCTG
ATGCTGCAGCTTTTCATTGGGACGGCGGACGACCGCCTGCTGCGCCCGCACGCCTTCTACCAGGTGCACC
GCATCACAGGGAAGACCGTGTCCACCACCAGCCACGAGGCCATCCTCTCCAACACCAAAGTCCTGGAGAT
CCCACTCCTGCCGGAGAACAGCATGCGAGCCGTCATTGACTGTGCCGGAATCCTGAAACTCAGAAACTCC
GACATTGAACTTCGGAAAGGAGAGACGGACATCGGGAGGAAGAACACACGGGTACGGCTGGTGTTCCGCG
TTCACGTCCCGCAACCCAGCGGCCGCACGCTGTCCCTGCAGGTGGCCTCCAACCCCATCGAATGCTCCCA
GCGCTCAGCTCAGGAGCTGCCTCTGGTGGAGAAGCAGAGCACGGACAGCTATCCGGTCGTGGGCGGGAAG
AAGATGGTCCTGTCTGGCCACAACTTCCTGCAGGACTCCAAGGTCATTTTCGTGGAGAAAGCCCCAGATG
GCCACCATGTCTGGGAGATGGAAGCGAAAACTGACCGGGACCTGTGCAAGCCGAATTCTCTGGTGGTTGA
GATCCCGCCATTTCGGAATCAGAGGATAACCAGCCCCGTTCACGTCAGTTTCTACGTCTGCAACGGGAAG
AGAAAGCGAAGCCAGTACCAGCGTTTCACCTACCTTCCCGCCAACGTTCCAATTATAAAAACAGAACCCA
CTGATGATTATGAGCCTGCTCCAACCTGTGGACCGGTGAGCCAGGGGTTAAGTCCTCTCCCAAGACCATA
CTACAGCCAGCAGCTCGCGATGCCACCCGACCCCAGCTCCTGCCTCGTGGCCGGCTTCCCGCCCTGTCCG
CAGAGAAGCACCCTGATGCCAGCGGCCCCTGGCGTGAGCCCCAAGCTCCACGACCTTTCTCCCGCTGCCT
ACACCAAGGGCGTTGCCAGCCCGGGCCACTGTCACCTCGGACTCCCGCAGCCGGCCGGAGAGGCCCCCGC
CGTCCAGGACGTGCCCAGGCCAGTGGCCACGCACCCCGGCTCGCCCGGGCAGCCACCCCCGGCCCTGCTG
CCACAGCAGGTGAGTGCGCCTCCAAGCAGTAGCTGCCCCCCTGGTCTCGAACACTCGCTCTGCCCCAGCA
GCCCCTCTCCTCCACTCCCGCCTGCCACCCAAGAGCCGACCTGCCTGCAGCCCTGCAGCCCAGCGTGCCC
GCCCGCCACGGGCCGCCCGCAGCACCTGCCGTCCACGGTCCGCAGGGACGAGTCTCCGACTGCCGGGCCA
CGGCTGCTGCCAGAGGTGCATGAGGACGGTAGTCCTAATTTGGCCCCTATTCCTGTAACGGTCAAGCGAG
AGCCTGAAGAGTTGGACCAGTTGTACCTGGATGACGTAAATGAAATAATACGAAATGACCTCTCCAGCAC
GAGCACCCACTCCTAGTAATGAACTAGTCCGTAACTTGAAAGTATTTCGATTTCTTGGCTTTATATATCT
TGTGGAAAGGACGACGAAAGAATAGTGATCCACCAGGAACGCGTTAAGTCGACAATCAACCTCTGGATTA
CAAAATTTGTGAAAGATTGACTGGTATTCTTAACTATGTTGCTCCTTTTACGCTATGTGGATACGCTGCT
TTAATGCCTTTGTATCATGCTATTGCTTCCCGTATGGCTTTCATTTTCTCCTCCTTGTATAAATCCTGGT
TGCTGTCTCTTTATGAGGAGTTGTGGCCCGTTGTCAGGCAACGTGGCGTGGTGTGCACTGTGTTTGCTGA
CGCAACCCCCACTGGTTGGGGCATTGCCACCACCTGTCAGCTCCTTTCCGGGACTTTCGCTTTCCCCCTC
CCTATTGCCACGGCGGAACTCATCGCCGCCTGCCTTGCCCGCTGCTGGACAGGGGCTCGGCTGTTGGGCA
CTGACAATTCCGTGGTGTTGTCGGGGAAATCATCGTCCTTTCCTTGGCTGCTCGCCTGTGTTGCCACCTG
GATTCTGCGCGGGACGTCCTTCTGCTACGTCCCTTCGGCCCTCAATCCAGCGGACCTTCCTTCCCGCGGC
CTGCTGCCGGCTCTGCGGCCTCTTCCGCGTCTTCGCCTTCGCCCTCAGACGAGTCGGATCTCCCTTTGGG
CCGCCTCCCCGCGTCGACTTTAAGACCAATGACTTACAAGGCAGCTGTAGATCTTAGCCACTTTTTAAAA
GAAAAGGGGGGACTGGAAGGGCTAATTCACTCCCAACGAAGACAAGATCTGCTTTTTGCTTGTACTGGGT
CTCTCTGGTTAGACCAGATCTGAGCCTGGGAGCTCTCTGGCTAACTAGGGAACCCACTGCTTAAGCCTCA
ATAAAGCTTGCCTTGAGTGCTTCAAGTAGTGTGTGCCCGTCTGTTGTGTGACTCTGGTAACTAGAGATCC
CTCAGACCCTTTTAGTCAGTGTGGAAAATCTCTAGCAGTACGTATAGTAGTTCATGTCATCTTATTATTC
AGTATTTATAACTTGCAAAGAAATGAATATCAGAGAGTGAGAGGAACTTGTTTATTGCAGCTTATAATGG
TTACAAATAAAGCAATAGCATCACAAATTTCACAAATAAAGCATTTTTTTCACTGCATTCTAGTTGTGGT
TTGTCCAAACTCATCAATGTATCTTATCATGTCTGGCTCTAGCTATCCCGCCCCTAACTCCGCCCATCCC
GCCCCTAACTCCGCCCAGTTCCGCCCATTCTCCGCCCCATGGCTGACTAATTTTTTTTATTTATGCAGAG
GCCGAGGCCGCCTCGGCCTCTGAGCTATTCCAGAAGTAGTGAGGAGGCTTTTTTGGAGGCCTAGGGACGT
ACCCAATTCGCCCTATAGTGAGTCGTATTACGCGCGCTCACTGGCCGTCGTTTTACAACGTCGTGACTGG
GAAAACCCTGGCGTTACCCAACTTAATCGCCTTGCAGCACATCCCCCTTTCGCCAGCTGGCGTAATAGCG
AAGAGGCCCGCACCGATCGCCCTTCCCAACAGTTGCGCAGCCTGAATGGCGAATGGG
[124 nt withheld, positions 8528-8651]
C
[91 nt withheld, positions 8653-8743]
A
[49 nt withheld, positions 8745-8793]
CCTTTGACGTTGGAGTCCACGTTCTTT
[37 nt withheld, positions 8821-8857]
ACCCTATCTCGGTCTATTCTTTTGATTTATAAGGGATTTTGCCGATTTCGGCCTATTGGTTAAAAAATGA
GCTGATTTAACAAAAATTTAACGCGAATTTTAACAAAATATTAACGCTTACAATTTAGGTGGCACTTTTC
GGGGAAATGTGCGCGGAACCCCTATTTGTTTATTTTTCTAAATACATTCAAATATGTATCCGCTCATGAG
ACAATAACCCTGATAAATGCTTCAATAATATTGAAAAAGGAAGAGTATGAGTATTCAACATTTCCGTGTC
GCCCTTATTCCCTTTTTTGCGGCATTTTGCCTTCCTGTTTTTGCTCACCCAGAAACGCTGGTGAAAGTAA
AAGATGCTGAAGATCAGTTGGGTGCACGAGTGGGTTACATCGAACTGGATCTCAACAGCGGTAAGATCCT
TGAGAGTTTTCGCCCCGAAGAACGTTTTCCAATGATGAGCACTTTTAAAGTTCTGCTATGTGGCGCGGTA
TTATCCCGTATTGACGCCGGGCAAGAGCAACTCGGTCGCCGCATACACTATTCTCAGAATGACTTGGTTG
AGTACTCACCAGTCACAGAAAAGCATCTTACGGATGGCATGACAGTAAGAGAATTATGCAGTGCTGCCAT
AACCATGAGTGATAACACTGCGGCCAACTTACTTCTGACAACGATCGGAGGACCGAAGGAGCTAACCGCT
TTTTTGCACAACATGGGGGATCATGTAACTCGCCTTGATCGTTGGGAACCGGAGCTGAATGAAGCCATAC
CAAACGACGAGCGTGACACCACGATGCCTGTAGCAATGGCAACAACGTTGCGCAAACTATTAACTGGCGA
ACTACTTACTCTAGCTTCCCGGCAACAATTAATAGACTGGATGGAGGCGGATAAAGTTGCAGGACCACTT
CTGCGCTCGGCCCTTCCGGCTGGCTGGTTTATTGCTGATAAATCTGGAGCCGGTGAGCGTGGGTCTCGCG
GTATCATTGCAGCACTGGGGCCAGATGGTAAGCCCTCCCGTATCGTAGTTATCTACACGACGGGGAGTCA
GGCAACTATGGATGAACGAAATAGACAGATCGCTGAGATAGGTGCCTCACTGATTAAGCATTGGTAACTG
TCAGACCAAGTTTACTCATATATACTTTAGATTGATTTAAAACTTCATTTTTAATTTAAAAGGATCTAGG
TGAAGATCCTTTTTGATAATCTCATGACCAAAATCCCTTAACGTGAGTTTTCGTTCCACTGAGCGTCAGA
CCCCGTAGAAAAGATCAAAGGATCTTCTTGAGATCCTTTTTTTCTGCGCGTAATCTGCTGCTTGCAAACA
AAAAAACCACCGCTACCAGCGGTGGTTTGTTTGCCGGATCAAGAGCTACCAACTCTTTTTCCGAAGGTAA
CTGGCTTCAGCAGAGCGCAGATACCAAATACTGTTCTTCTAGTGTAGCCGTAGTTAGGCCACCACTTCAA
GAACTCTGTAGCACCGCCTACATACCTCGCTCTGCTAATCCTGTTACCAGTGGCTGCTGCCAGTGGCGAT
AAGTCGTGTCTTACCGGGTTGGACTCAAGACGATAGTTACCGGATAAGGCGCAGCGGTCGGGCTGAACGG
GGGGTTCGTGCACACAGCCCAGCTTGGAGCGAACGACCTACACCGAACTGAGATACCTACAGCGTGAGCT
ATGAGAAAGCGCCACGCTTCCCGAAGGGAGAAAGGCGGACAGGTATCCGGTAAGCGGCAGGGTCGGAACA
GGAGAGCGCACGAGGGAGCTTCCAGGGGGAAACGCCTGGTATCTTTATAGTCCTGTCGGGTTTCGCCACC
TCTGACTTGAGCGTCGATTTTTGTGATGCTCGTCAGGGGGGCGGAGCCTATGGAAAAACGCCAGCAACGC
GGCCTTTTTACGGTTCCTGGCCTTTTGCTGGCCTTTTGCTCACATGTTCTTTCCTGCGTTATCCCCTGAT
TCTGTGGATAACCGTATTACCGCCTTTGAGTGAGCTGATACCGCTCGCCGCAGCCGAACGACCGAGCGCA
GCGAGTCAGTGAGCGAGGAAGCGGAAGAGCGCCCAATACGCAAACCGCCTCTCCCCGCGCGTTGGCCGAT
TCATTAATGCAGCTGGCACGACAGGTTTCCCGACTGGAAAGCGGGCAGTGAGCGCAACGCAATTAATGTG
AGTTAGCTCACTCATTAGGCACCCCAGGCTTTACACTTTATGCTTCCGGCTCGTATGTTGTGTGGAATTG
TGAGCGGATAACAATTTCACACAGGAAACAGCTATGACCATGATTACGCCAAGCGCGCAATTAACCCTCA
CTAAAGGGAACAAAAGCTGGAGCTGCAAGC
