>Addgene plasmid #143751 | TFORF1062 | depositor partial sequence | sequence record 283380 | Insert
ACCGCCACCATGCCAAGCACCAGCTTTCCAGTCCCTTCCAAGTTTCCACTTGGCCCTGCGGCTGCGGTCT
TCGGGAGAGGAGAAACTTTGGGGCCCGCGCCGCGCGCCGGCGGCACCATGAAGTCAGCGGAGGAAGAACA
CTATGGCTATGCATCCTCCAACGTCAGCCCCGCCCTGCCGCTCCCCACGGCGCACTCCACCCTGCCGGCC
CCGTGCCACAACCTTCAGACCTCCACACCGGGCATCATCCCGCCGGCGGATCACCCCTCGGGGTACGGAG
CAGCTTTGGACGGTGGGCCCGCGGGCTACTTCCTCTCCTCCGGCCACACCAGGCCTGATGGGGCCCCTGC
CCTGGAGAGTCCTCGCATCGAGATAACCTCGTGCTTGGGCCTGTACCACAACAATAACCAGTTTTTCCAC
GATGTGGAGGTGGAAGACGTCCTCCCTAGCTCCAAACGGTCCCCCTCCACGGCCACGCTGAGTCTGCCCA
GCCTGGAGGCCTACAGAGACCCCTCGTGCCTGAGCCCGGCCAGCAGCCTGTCCTCCCGGAGCTGCAACTC
AGAGGCCTCCTCCTACGAGTCCAACTACTCGTACCCGTACGCGTCCCCCCAGACGTCGCCATGGCAGTCT
CCCTGCGTGTCTCCCAAGACCACGGACCCCGAGGAGGGCTTTCCCCGCGGGCTGGGGGCCTGCACACTGC
TGGGTTCCCCGCGGCACTCCCCCTCCACCTCGCCCCGCGCCAGCGTCACTGAGGAGAGCTGGCTGGGTGC
CCGCTCCTCCAGACCCGCGTCCCCTTGCAACAAGAGGAAGTACAGCCTCAACGGCCGGCAGCCGCCCTAC
TCACCCCACCACTCGCCCACGCCGTCCCCGCACGGCTCCCCGCGGGTCAGCGTGACCGACGACTCGTGGT
TGGGCAACACCACCCAGTACACCAGCTCGGCCATCGTGGCCGCCATCAACGCGCTGACCACCGACAGCAG
CCTGGACCTGGGAGATGGCGTCCCTGTCAAGTCCCGCAAGACCACCCTGGAGCAGCCGCCCTCAGTGGCG
CTCAAGGTGGAGCCCGTCGGGGAGGACCTGGGCAGCCCCCCGCCCCCGGCCGACTTCGCGCCCGAAGACT
ACTCCTCTTTCCAGCACATCAGGAAGGGCGGCTTCTGCGACCAGTACCTGGCGGTGCCGCAGCACCCCTA
CCAGTGGGCGAAGCCCAAGCCCCTGTCCCCTACGTCCTACATGAGCCCGACCCTGCCCGCCCTGGACTGG
CAGCTGCCGTCCCACTCAGGCCCGTATGAGCTTCGGATTGAGGTGCAGCCCAAGTCCCACCACCGAGCCC
ACTACGAGACGGAGGGCAGCCGGGGGGCCGTGAAGGCGTCGGCCGGAGGACACCCCATCGTGCAGCTGCA
TGGCTACTTGGAGAATGAGCCGCTGATGCTGCAGCTTTTCATTGGGACGGCGGACGACCGCCTGCTGCGC
CCGCACGCCTTCTACCAGGTGCACCGCATCACAGGGAAGACCGTGTCCACCACCAGCCACGAGGCCATCC
TCTCCAACACCAAAGTCCTGGAGATCCCACTCCTGCCGGAGAACAGCATGCGAGCCGTCATTGACTGTGC
CGGAATCCTGAAACTCAGAAACTCCGACATTGAACTTCGGAAAGGAGAGACGGACATCGGGAGGAAGAAC
ACACGGGTACGGCTGGTGTTCCGCGTTCACGTCCCGCAACCCAGCGGCCGCACGCTGTCCCTGCAGGTGG
CCTCCAACCCCATCGAATGCTCCCAGCGCTCAGCTCAGGAGCTGCCTCTGGTGGAGAAGCAGAGCACGGA
CAGCTATCCGGTCGTGGGCGGGAAGAAGATGGTCCTGTCTGGCCACAACTTCCTGCAGGACTCCAAGGTC
ATTTTCGTGGAGAAAGCCCCAGATGGCCACCATGTCTGGGAGATGGAAGCGAAAACTGACCGGGACCTGT
GCAAGCCGAATTCTCTGGTGGTTGAGATCCCGCCATTTCGGAATCAGAGGATAACCAGCCCCGTTCACGT
CAGTTTCTACGTCTGCAACGGGAAGAGAAAGCGAAGCCAGTACCAGCGTTTCACCTACCTTCCCGCCAAC
GTTCCAATTATAAAAACAGAACCCACTGATGATTATGAGCCTGCTCCAACCTGTGGACCGGTGAGCCAGG
GGTTAAGTCCTCTCCCAAGACCATACTACAGCCAGCAGCTCGCGATGCCACCCGACCCCAGCTCCTGCCT
CGTGGCCGGCTTCCCGCCCTGTCCGCAGAGAAGCACCCTGATGCCAGCGGCCCCTGGCGTGAGCCCCAAG
CTCCACGACCTTTCTCCCGCTGCCTACACCAAGGGCGTTGCCAGCCCGGGCCACTGTCACCTCGGACTCC
CGCAGCCGGCCGGAGAGGCCCCCGCCGTCCAGGACGTGCCCAGGCCAGTGGCCACGCACCCCGGCTCGCC
CGGGCAGCCACCCCCGGCCCTGCTGCCACAGCAGGTGAGTGCGCCTCCAAGCAGTAGCTGCCCCCCTGGT
CTCGAACACTCGCTCTGCCCCAGCAGCCCCTCTCCTCCACTCCCGCCTGCCACCCAAGAGCCGACCTGCC
TGCAGCCCTGCAGCCCAGCGTGCCCGCCCGCCACGGGCCGCCCGCAGCACCTGCCGTCCACGGTCCGCAG
GGACGAGTCTCCGACTGCCGGGCCACGGCTGCTGCCAGAGGTGCATGAGGACGGTAGTCCTAATTTGGCC
CCTATTCCTGTAACGGTCAAGCGAGAGCCTGAAGAGTTGGACCAGTTGTACCTGGATGACGTAAATGAAA
TAATACGAAATGACCTCTCCAGCACGAGCACCCACTCCTAGTAATGAACTAGTCCGTAACTTGAAAGTAT
TTCGATTTCTTGGCTTTATATATCTTGTGGAAAGGACGACGAAAGAATAGTGATCCACCAGGA
