>Addgene plasmid #143751 | TFORF1062 | depositor partial sequence | sequence record 283381 | Barcode
CGAAAGAATAGTGATCCACCAGGA
